>Addgene plasmid #233812 | pRO286 | addgene full sequence | sequence record 469354 | Addgene NGS Result
CTACCAACTCTTTTTCCGAAGGTAACTGGCTTCAGCAGAGCGCAGATACCAAATACTGTTCTTCTAGTGT
AGCCGTAGTTAGGCCACCACTTCAAGAACTCTGTAGCACCGCCTACATACCTCGCTCTGCTAATCCTGTT
ACCAGTGGCTGCTGCCAGTGGCGATAAGTCGTGTCTTACCGGGTTGGACTCAAGACGATAGTTACCGGAT
AAGGCGCAGCGGTCGGGCTGAACGGGGGGTTCGTGCACACAGCCCAGCTTGGAGCGAACGACCTACACCG
AACTGAGATACCTACAGCGTGAGCTATGAGAAAGCGCCACGCTTCCCGAAGGGAGAAAGGCGGACAGGTA
TCCGGTAAGCGGCAGGGTCGGAACAGGAGAGCGCACGAGGGAGCTTCCAGGGGGAAACGCCTGGTATCTT
TATAGTCCTGTCGGGTTTCGCCACCTCTGACTTGAGCGTCGATTTTTGTGATGCTCGTCAGGGGGGCGGA
GCCTATGGAAAAACGCCAGCAACGCGGCCTTTTTACGGTTCCTGGCCTTTTGCTGGCCTTTTGCTCACAT
GTTCTTTCCTGCGTTATCCCCTGATTCTGTGGATAACCGTAGTCGGTCTCAAACGGGTTCTATCGATCTA
TAGATAATGATTCTATCGATCTATAGATAATCATTCTATCGATCTATAGATAATCATTCTATCGATCTAT
AGATAATGTTTCTATCGATCTATAGATAATAGTTCTATCGATCTATAGATAATCGTTCTATCGATCTATA
GATAATCGGATCTCAGCTAGCTAGATCTTGATGAGACCAGACCAATAAAAAACGCCCGGCGGCAACCGAG
CGTTCTGAACAAATCCAGATGGAGTTCTGAGGTCATTACTGGATCTATCAACAGGAGTCCAAGCGAGCTC
GATATCAAATTACGCCCCGCCCTGCCACTCATCGCAGTACTGTTGTAATTCATTAAGCATTCTGCCGACA
TGGAAGCCATCACAAACGGCATGATGAACCTGAATCGCCAGCGGCATCAGCACCTTGTCGCCTTGCGTAT
AATATTTGCCCATGGTGAAAACGGGGGCGAAGAAGTTGTCCATATTGGCCACGTTTAAATCAAAACTGGT
GAAACTCACCCAGGGATTGGCTGAAACGAAAAACATATTCTCAATAAACCCTTTAGGGAAATAGGCCAGG
TTTTCACCGTAACACGCCACATCTTGCGAATATATGTGTAGAAACTGCCGGAAATCGTCGTGGTATTCAC
TCCAGAGCGATGAAAACGTTTCAGTTTGCTCATGGAAAACGGTGTAACAAGGGTGAACACTATCCCATAT
CACCAGCTCACCGTCTTTCATTGCCATACGAAATTCCGGATGAGCATTCATCAGGCGGGCAAGAATGTGA
ATAAAGGCCGGATAAAACTTGTGCTTATTTTTCTTTACGGTCTTTAAAAAGGCCGTAATATCCAGCTGAA
CGGTCTGGTTATAGGTACATTGAGCAACTGACTGAAATGCCTCAAAATGTTCTTTACGATGCCATTGGGA
TATATCAACGGTGGTATATCCAGTGATTTTTTTCTCCATTTTAGCTTCCTTAGCTCCTGAAAATCTCGAT
AACTCAAAAAATACGCCCGGTAGTGATCTTATTTCATTATGGTGAAAGTTGGAACCTCTTACGTGCCCGA
TCAATCATGACCAAAATCCCTTAACGTGAGTTTTCGTTCCACTGAGCGTCAGACCCCGTAGAAAAGATCA
AAGGATCTTCTTGAGATCCTTTTTTTCTGCGCGTAATCTGCTGCTTGCAAACAAAAAAACCACCGCTACC
AGCGGTGGTTTGTTTGCCGGATCAAGAG
Features (pLannotate 1.2.2; 4 found; start..end, strand, type, name):
    815..849     -  terminator     lambda t0 terminator: minimal transcription terminator from phage lambda (Scholtissek and Grosse, 1987)
    923..1579    -  CDS            cat: CAT_ECOLX - Experimental evidence at protein level: Swiss-Prot protein existence level 1. This enzyme is an effector of chloramphenicol resistance in bacteria. From Escherichia coli. This protein is used as a marker in many commonly used cloning vectors, such as pACYC184.
   1580..1677    -  promoter       cat promoter: promoter of the E. coli cat gene encoding chloramphenicol acetyltransferase
   1761..501     +  rep_origin     ori (across the origin): high-copy-number ColE1/pMB1/pBR322/pUC origin of replication
