[The description below was written by a language model from this plasmid's Addgene catalogue record and pLannotate feature annotations shown in this document.]
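Description:
pRO286 is a small (about 1.8 kb) MoClo Yeast Toolkit (YTK) part plasmid built on the pYTK001 entry-vector backbone. It is catalogued as a yeast expression vector, but as a part-storage plasmid it carries no annotated yeast origin, yeast selection marker or complete transcription unit. It is maintained in E. coli and serves as a source of a single standardized part for Golden Gate assembly. Propagation relies on a high-copy ColE1/pUC-type origin of replication. Selection is by chloramphenicol, conferred by the cat (chloramphenicol acetyltransferase) gene under its native cat promoter, with a lambda t0 terminator downstream of the marker.

The stored part is named amtRO7 and is designated a type 2A part. In the YTK scheme, type 2 is the promoter position, and the 2A subtype generally corresponds to the upstream portion of a split promoter, which is joined to a downstream core element during assembly. The name suggests an operator-containing regulatory element for an AmtR-type repressor, but the record does not say this, nor does it give the part's composition. The automated annotation found no feature in the short region between the origin and the terminator where the insert presumably lies. The insert species is listed as S. cerevisiae, and the purpose field groups the part under "Auxin systems".

The plasmid belongs to a standardized collection of MoClo-compatible inducible promoter systems for tunable gene expression in budding yeast. Its intended use is to be combined with other toolkit parts, such as core promoters, coding sequences, terminators and yeast markers or origins, to build regulated expression cassettes.
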