Addgene plasmid #233812: pRO286
Purpose: MoClo-YTK; type2A; Auxin systems; amtRO7
Depositing lab: Jeff Hasty. Depositing organization: University of California, San Diego (UCSD). Publication: A Standardized Set of MoClo-Compatible Inducible Promoter Systems for Tunable Gene Expression in Yeast. O'Laughlin R, Tran Q, Lezia A, Ngamkanjanarat W, Emmanuele P, Hao N, Hasty J. ACS Synth Biol. 2024 Jan 19;13(1):85-102. doi: 10.1021/acssynbio.3c00184. Epub 2023 Dec 11. PubMed 38079574.
Backbone
  Vector backbone: pYTK001
  Vector type: Yeast Expression
Growth in bacteria
  Bacterial resistance: Chloramphenicol, 25 μg/mL
  Growth temperature: 37°C
  Growth strain: DH5alpha
  Copy number: High Copy
Gene/Insert
  Gene/Insert name: amtRO7
  Species: S. cerevisiae (budding yeast)
  Cloning method: Golden Gate
Terms and licenses: Academic/Nonprofit Terms; Industry Terms: Not Available to Industry
How to cite: pRO286 was a gift from Jeff Hasty (Addgene plasmid # 233812 ; http://n2t.net/addgene:233812 ; RRID:Addgene_233812)
